>Addgene plasmid #76342 | PIK3R3 gRNA (BRDN0001145523) | addgene full sequence | sequence record 185658 | Addgene Assembled Sequence
CCCGGGTGCAAAGATGGATAAAGTTTTAAACAGAGAGGAATCTTTGCAGCTAATGGACCTTCTAGGTCTT
GAAAGGAGTGGGAATTGGCTCCGGTGCCCGTCAGTGGGCAGAGCGCACATCGCCCACAGTCCCCGAGAAG
TTGGGGGGAGGGGTCGGCAATTGATCCGGTGCCTAGAGAAGGTGGCGCGGGGTAAACTGGGAAAGTGATG
TCGTGTACTGGCTCCGCCTTTTTCCCGAGGGTGGGGGAGAACCGTATATAAGTGCAGTAGTCGCCGTGAA
CGTTCTTTTTCGCAACGGGTTTGCCGCCAGAACACAGGTAAGTGCCGTGTGTGGTTCCCGCGGGCCTGGC
CTCTTTACGGGTTATGGCCCTTGCGTGCCTTGAATTACTTCCACCTGGCTGCAGTACGTGATTCTTGATC
CCGAGCTTCGGGTTGGAAGTGGGTGGGAGAGTTCGAGGCCTTGCGCTTAAGGAGCCCCTTCGCCTCGTGC
TTGAGTTGAGGCCTGGCCTGGGCGCTGGGGCCGCCGCGTGCGAATCTGGTGGCACCTTCGCGCCTGTCTC
GCTGCTTTCGATAAGTCTCTAGCCATTTAAAATTTTTGATGACCTGCTGCGACGCTTTTTTTCTGGCAAG
ATAGTCTTGTAAATGCGGGCCAAGATCTGCACACTGGTATTTCGGTTTTTGGGGCCGCGGGCGGCGACGG
GGCCCGTGCGTCCCAGCGCACATGTTCGGCGAGGCGGGGCCTGCGAGCGCGGCCACCGAGAATCGGACGG
GGGTAGTCTCAAGCTGGCCGGCCTGCTCTGGTGCCTGGCCTCGCGCCGCCGTGTATCGCCCCGCCCTGGG
CGGCAAGGCTGGCCCGGTCGGCACCAGTTGCGTGAGCGGAAAGATGGCCGCTTCCCGGCCCTGCTGCAGG
GAGCTCAAAATGGAGGACGCGGCGCTCGGGAGAGCGGGCGGGTGAGTCACCCACACAAAGGAAAAGGGCC
TTTCCGTCCTCAGCCGTCGCTTCATGTGACTCCACGGAGTACCGGGCGCCGTCCAGGCACCTCGATTAGT
TCTCGAGCTTTTGGAGTACGTCGTCTTTAGGTTGGGGGGAGGGGTTTTATGCGATGGAGTTTCCCCACAC
TGAGTGGGTGGAGACTGAAGTTAGGCCAGCTTGGCACTTGATGTAATTCTCCTTGGAATTTGCCCTTTTT
GAGTTTGGATCTTGGTTCATTCTCAAGCCTCAGACAGTGGTTCAAAGTTTTTTTCTTCCATTTCAGGTGT
CGTGACGTACGGCCACCATGACCGAGTACAAGCCCACGGTGCGCCTCGCCACCCGCGACGACGTCCCCAG
GGCCGTACGCACCCTCGCCGCCGCGTTCGCCGACTACCCCGCCACGCGCCACACCGTCGATCCGGACCGC
CACATCGAGCGGGTCACCGAGCTGCAAGAACTCTTCCTCACGCGCGTCGGGCTCGACATCGGCAAGGTGT
GGGTCGCGGACGACGGCGCCGCCGTGGCGGTCTGGACCACGCCGGAGAGCGTCGAAGCGGGGGCGGTGTT
CGCCGAGATCGGCCCGCGCATGGCCGAGTTGAGCGGTTCCCGGCTGGCCGCGCAGCAACAGATGGAAGGC
CTCCTGGCGCCGCACCGGCCCAAGGAGCCCGCGTGGTTCCTGGCCACCGTCGGAGTCTCGCCCGACCACC
AGGGCAAGGGTCTGGGCAGCGCCGTCGTGCTCCCCGGAGTGGAGGCGGCCGAGCGCGCCGGGGTGCCCGC
CTTCCTGGAGACCTCCGCGCCCCGCAACCTCCCCTTCTACGAGCGGCTCGGCTTCACCGTCACCGCCGAC
GTCGAGGTGCCCGAAGGACCGCGCACCTGGTGCATGACCCGCAAGCCCGGTGCCTGAACGCGTTAAGTCG
ACAATCAACCTCTGGATTACAAAATTTGTGAAAGATTGACTGGTATTCTTAACTATGTTGCTCCTTTTAC
GCTATGTGGATACGCTGCTTTAATGCCTTTGTATCATGCTATTGCTTCCCGTATGGCTTTCATTTTCTCC
TCCTTGTATAAATCCTGGTTGCTGTCTCTTTATGAGGAGTTGTGGCCCGTTGTCAGGCAACGTGGCGTGG
TGTGCACTGTGTTTGCTGACGCAACCCCCACTGGTTGGGGCATTGCCACCACCTGTCAGCTCCTTTCCGG
GACTTTCGCTTTCCCCCTCCCTATTGCCACGGCGGAACTCATCGCCGCCTGCCTTGCCCGCTGCTGGACA
GGGGCTCGGCTGTTGGGCACTGACAATTCCGTGGTGTTGTCGGGGAAATCATCGTCCTTTCCTTGGCTGC
TCGCCTGTGTTGCCACCTGGATTCTGCGCGGGACGTCCTTCTGCTACGTCCCTTCGGCCCTCAATCCAGC
GGACCTTCCTTCCCGCGGCCTGCTGCCGGCTCTGCGGCCTCTTCCGCGTCTTCGCCTTCGCCCTCAGACG
AGTCGGATCTCCCTTTGGGCCGCCTCCCCGCGTCGACTTTAAGACCAATGACTTACAAGGCAGCTGTAGA
TCTTAGCCACTTTTTAAAAGAAAAGGGGGGACTGGAAGGGCTAATTCACTCCCAACGAAGACAAGATCTG
CTTTTTGCTTGTACTGGGTCTCTCTGGTTAGACCAGATCTGAGCCTGGGAGCTCTCTGGCTAACTAGGGA
ACCCACTGCTTAAGCCTCAATAAAGCTTGCCTTGAGTGCTTCAAGTAGTGTGTGCCCGTCTGTTGTGTGA
CTCTGGTAACTAGAGATCCCTCAGACCCTTTTAGTCAGTGTGGAAAATCTCTAGCAGTACGTATAGTAGT
TCATGTCATCTTATTATTCAGTATTTATAACTTGCAAAGAAATGAATATCAGAGAGTGAGAGGAACTTGT
TTATTGCAGCTTATAATGGTTACAAATAAAGCAATAGCATCACAAATTTCACAAATAAAGCATTTTTTTC
ACTGCATTCTAGTTGTGGTTTGTCCAAACTCATCAATGTATCTTATCATGTCTGGCTCTAGCTATCCCGC
CCCTAACTCCGCCCATCCCGCCCCTAACTCCGCCCAGTTCCGCCCATTCTCCGCCCCATGGCTGACTAAT
TTTTTTTATTTATGCAGAGGCCGAGGCCGCCTCGGCCTCTGAGCTATTCCAGAAGTAGTGAGGAGGCTTT
TTTGGAGGCCTAGGGACGTACCCAATTCGCCCTATAGTGAGTCGTATTACGCGCGCTCACTGGCCGTCGT
TTTACAACGTCGTGACTGGGAAAACCCTGGCGTTACCCAACTTAATCGCCTTGCAGCACATCCCCCTTTC
GCCAGCTGGCGTAATAGCGAAGAGGCCCGCACCGATCGCCCTTCCCAACAGTTGCGCAGCCTGAATGGCG
AATGGG
[124 nt withheld, positions 3367-3490]
C
[91 nt withheld, positions 3492-3582]
A
[49 nt withheld, positions 3584-3632]
CCTTTGACGTTGGAGTCCACGTTCTTT
[37 nt withheld, positions 3660-3696]
ACCCTATCTCGGTCTATTCTTTTGATTTATAAGGGATTTTGCCGATTTCGGCCTATTGGTTAAAAAATGA
GCTGATTTAACAAAAATTTAACGCGAATTTTAACAAAATATTAACGCTTACAATTTAGGTGGCACTTTTC
GGGGAAATGTGCGCGGAACCCCTATTTGTTTATTTTTCTAAATACATTCAAATATGTATCCGCTCATGAG
ACAATAACCCTGATAAATGCTTCAATAATATTGAAAAAGGAAGAGTATGAGTATTCAACATTTCCGTGTC
GCCCTTATTCCCTTTTTTGCGGCATTTTGCCTTCCTGTTTTTGCTCACCCAGAAACGCTGGTGAAAGTAA
AAGATGCTGAAGATCAGTTGGGTGCACGAGTGGGTTACATCGAACTGGATCTCAACAGCGGTAAGATCCT
TGAGAGTTTTCGCCCCGAAGAACGTTTTCCAATGATGAGCACTTTTAAAGTTCTGCTATGTGGCGCGGTA
TTATCCCGTATTGACGCCGGGCAAGAGCAACTCGGTCGCCGCATACACTATTCTCAGAATGACTTGGTTG
AGTACTCACCAGTCACAGAAAAGCATCTTACGGATGGCATGACAGTAAGAGAATTATGCAGTGCTGCCAT
AACCATGAGTGATAACACTGCGGCCAACTTACTTCTGACAACGATCGGAGGACCGAAGGAGCTAACCGCT
TTTTTGCACAACATGGGGGATCATGTAACTCGCCTTGATCGTTGGGAACCGGAGCTGAATGAAGCCATAC
CAAACGACGAGCGTGACACCACGATGCCTGTAGCAATGGCAACAACGTTGCGCAAACTATTAACTGGCGA
ACTACTTACTCTAGCTTCCCGGCAACAATTAATAGACTGGATGGAGGCGGATAAAGTTGCAGGACCACTT
CTGCGCTCGGCCCTTCCGGCTGGCTGGTTTATTGCTGATAAATCTGGAGCCGGTGAGCGTGGGTCTCGCG
GTATCATTGCAGCACTGGGGCCAGATGGTAAGCCCTCCCGTATCGTAGTTATCTACACGACGGGGAGTCA
GGCAACTATGGATGAACGAAATAGACAGATCGCTGAGATAGGTGCCTCACTGATTAAGCATTGGTAACTG
TCAGACCAAGTTTACTCATATATACTTTAGATTGATTTAAAACTTCATTTTTAATTTAAAAGGATCTAGG
TGAAGATCCTTTTTGATAATCTCATGACCAAAATCCCTTAACGTGAGTTTTCGTTCCACTGAGCGTCAGA
CCCCGTAGAAAAGATCAAAGGATCTTCTTGAGATCCTTTTTTTCTGCGCGTAATCTGCTGCTTGCAAACA
AAAAAACCACCGCTACCAGCGGTGGTTTGTTTGCCGGATCAAGAGCTACCAACTCTTTTTCCGAAGGTAA
CTGGCTTCAGCAGAGCGCAGATACCAAATACTGTTCTTCTAGTGTAGCCGTAGTTAGGCCACCACTTCAA
GAACTCTGTAGCACCGCCTACATACCTCGCTCTGCTAATCCTGTTACCAGTGGCTGCTGCCAGTGGCGAT
AAGTCGTGTCTTACCGGGTTGGACTCAAGACGATAGTTACCGGATAAGGCGCAGCGGTCGGGCTGAACGG
GGGGTTCGTGCACACAGCCCAGCTTGGAGCGAACGACCTACACCGAACTGAGATACCTACAGCGTGAGCT
ATGAGAAAGCGCCACGCTTCCCGAAGGGAGAAAGGCGGACAGGTATCCGGTAAGCGGCAGGGTCGGAACA
GGAGAGCGCACGAGGGAGCTTCCAGGGGGAAACGCCTGGTATCTTTATAGTCCTGTCGGGTTTCGCCACC
TCTGACTTGAGCGTCGATTTTTGTGATGCTCGTCAGGGGGGCGGAGCCTATGGAAAAACGCCAGCAACGC
GGCCTTTTTACGGTTCCTGGCCTTTTGCTGGCCTTTTGCTCACATGTTCTTTCCTGCGTTATCCCCTGAT
TCTGTGGATAACCGTATTACCGCCTTTGAGTGAGCTGATACCGCTCGCCGCAGCCGAACGACCGAGCGCA
GCGAGTCAGTGAGCGAGGAAGCGGAAGAGCGCCCAATACGCAAACCGCCTCTCCCCGCGCGTTGGCCGAT
TCATTAATGCAGCTGGCACGACAGGTTTCCCGACTGGAAAGCGGGCAGTGAGCGCAACGCAATTAATGTG
AGTTAGCTCACTCATTAGGCACCCCAGGCTTTACACTTTATGCTTCCGGCTCGTATGTTGTGTGGAATTG
TGAGCGGATAACAATTTCACACAGGAAACAGCTATGACCATGATTACGCCAAGCGCGCAATTAACCCTCA
CTAAAGGGAACAAAAGCTGGAGCTGCAAGCTTAATGTAGTCTTATGCAATACTCTTGTAGTCTTGCAACA
TGGTAACGATGAGTTAGCAACATGCCTTACAAGGAGAGAAAAAGCACCGTGCATGCCGATTGGTGGAAGT
AAGGTGGTACGATCGTGCCTTATTAGGAAGGCAACAGACGGGTCTGACATGGATTGGACGAACCACTGAA
TTGCCGCATTGCAGAGATATTGTATTTAAGTGCCTAGCTCGATACATAAACGGGTCTCTCTGGTTAGACC
AGATCTGAGCCTGGGAGCTCTCTGGCTAACTAGGGAACCCACTGCTTAAGCCTCAATAAAGCTTGCCTTG
AGTGCTTCAAGTAGTGTGTGCCCGTCTGTTGTGTGACTCTGGTAACTAGAGATCCCTCAGACCCTTTTAG
TCAGTGTGGAAAATCTCTAGCAGTGGCGCCCGAACAGGGACTTGAAAGCGAAAGGGAAACCAGAGGAGCT
CTCTCGACGCAGGACTCGGCTTGCTGAAGCGCGCACGGCAAGAGGCGAGGGGCGGCGACTGGTGAGTACG
CCAAAAATTTTGACTAGCGGAGGCTAGAAGGAGAGAGATGGGTGCGAGAGCGTCAGTATTAAGCGGGGGA
GAATTAGATCGCGATGGGAAAAAATTCGGTTAAGGCCAGGGGGAAAGAAAAAATATAAATTAAAACATAT
AGTATGGGCAAGCAGGGAGCTAGAACGATTCGCAGTTAATCCTGGCCTGTTAGAAACATCAGAAGGCTGT
AGACAAATACTGGGACAGCTACAACCATCCCTTCAGACAGGATCAGAAGAACTTAGATCATTATATAATA
CAGTAGCAACCCTCTATTGTGTGCATCAAAGGATAGAGATAAAAGACACCAAGGAAGCTTTAGACAAGAT
AGAGGAAGAGCAAAACAAAAGTAAGACCACCGCACAGCAAGCGGCCGCTGATCTTCAGACCTGGAGGAGG
AGATATGAGGGACAATTGGAGAAGTGAATTATATAAATATAAAGTAGTAAAAATTGAACCATTAGGAGTA
GCACCCACCAAGGCAAAGAGAAGAGTGGTGCAGAGAGAAAAAAGAGCAGTGGGAATAGGAGCTTTGTTCC
TTGGGTTCTTGGGAGCAGCAGGAAGCACTATGGGCGCAGCGTCAATGACGCTGACGGTACAGGCCAGACA
ATTATTGTCTGGTATAGTGCAGCAGCAGAACAATTTGCTGAGGGCTATTGAGGCGCAACAGCATCTGTTG
CAACTCACAGTCTGGGGCATCAAGCAGCTCCAGGCAAGAATCCTGGCTGTGGAAAGATACCTAAAGGATC
AACAGCTCCTGGGGATTTGGGGTTGCTCTGGAAAACTCATTTGCACCACTGCTGTGCCTTGGAATGCTAG
TTGGAGTAATAAATCTCTGGAACAGATTTGGAATCACACGACCTGGATGGAGTGGGACAGAGAAATTAAC
AATTACACAAGCTTAATACACTCCTTAATTGAAGAATCGCAAAACCAGCAAGAAAAGAATGAACAAGAAT
TATTGGAATTAGATAAATGGGCAAGTTTGTGGAATTGGTTTAACATAACAAATTGGCTGTGGTATATAAA
ATTATTCATAATGATAGTAGGAGGCTTGGTAGGTTTAAGAATAGTTTTTGCTGTACTTTCTATAGTGAAT
AGAGTTAGGCAGGGATATTCACCATTATCGTTTCAGACCCACCTCCCAACCCCGAGGGGACCCAGAGAGG
GCCTATTTCCCATGATTCCTTCATATTTGCATATACGATACAAGGCTGTTAGAGAGATAATTAGAATTAA
TTTGACTGTAAACACAAAGATATTAGTACAAAATACGTGACGTAGAAAGTAATAATTTCTTGGGTAGTTT
GCAGTTTTAAAATTATGTTTTAAAATGGACTATCATATGCTTACCGTAACTTGAAAGTATTTCGATTTCT
TGGCTTTATATATCTTGTGGAAAGGACGAAACACCGAATTGCGGGATATGCCAGATGTTTTAGAGCTAGA
AATAGCAAGTTAAAATAAGGCTAGTCCGTTATCAACTTGAAAAAGTGGCACCGAGTCGGTGCTTTTTTAA
GCTTGGCGTAACTAGATCTTGAGACAAATGGCAGTATTCATCCACAATTTTAAAAGAAAAGGGGGGATTG
GGGGGTACAGTGCAGGGGAAAGAATAGTAGACATAATAGCAACAGACATACAAACTAAAGAATTACAAAA
ACAAATTACAAAAATTCAAAATTTTCGGGTTTATTACAGGGACAGCAGAGATCCACTTTGGCGCCGGCTC
GAGGGGG
Features (pLannotate 1.2.2; 29 found; start..end, strand, type, name):
     14..80      +  CDS            small t antigen (fragment): SV40 (simian virus 40) small t antigen
    106..317     +  promoter       EF-1α core promoter: core promoter for human elongation factor EF-1α
    318..1256    +  intron         EF-1α intron A: intron upstream of the start codon of human EF-1α
   1278..1877    +  CDS            PuroR (fragment): puromycin N-acetyltransferase; pac from Streptomyces; confers resistance to puromycin
   1893..2481    +  misc_feature   WPRE: woodchuck hepatitis virus posttranscriptional regulatory element
   2532..2551    +  misc_feature   cPPT/CTS (fragment): central polypurine tract and central termination sequence of HIV-1
   2553..2786    +  LTR            3' LTR (ΔU3): self-inactivating 3' long terminal repeat (LTR) from HIV-1
   2864..2985    +  polyA_signal   SV40 poly(A) signal: SV40 polyadenylation signal
   3025..3160    +  rep_origin     SV40 ori: SV40 origin of replication
   3181..3199    -  promoter       T7 promoter: promoter for bacteriophage T7 RNA polymerase
   3207..3362    +  CDS            lacZα (fragment): LacZα fragment of β-galactosidase; lacZ fragment
   3367..3795    +  rep_origin     f1 ori (sequence partly withheld): f1 bacteriophage origin of replication; arrow indicates direction of (+) strand synthesis
   3848..3952    +  promoter       AmpR promoter: bla
   3953..4813    +  CDS            AmpR: β-lactamase; bla; confers resistance to ampicillin, carbenicillin, and related antibiotics
   4984..5572    +  rep_origin     ori: high-copy-number ColE1/pMB1/pBR322/pUC origin of replication
   5755..5847    +  CDS            lacI (fragment): lac repressor; lacI; The lac repressor binds to the lac operator to inhibit transcription in E. coli. This inhibition can be relieved by adding lactose or isopropyl-β-D-thiogalactopyranoside (IPTG).
   5860..5881    +  protein_bind   CAP binding site: CAP binding activates transcription in the presence of cAMP. E. coli catabolite activator protein
   5896..5926    +  promoter       lac promoter: promoter for the E. coli lac operon
   5934..5950    +  protein_bind   lac operator: The lac repressor binds to the lac operator to inhibit transcription in E. coli. This inhibition can be relieved by adding lactose or isopropyl-β-D-thiogalactopyranoside (IPTG). lac repressor encoded by lacI
   5995..6013    +  promoter       T3 promoter: promoter for bacteriophage T3 RNA polymerase
   6041..6267    +  promoter       RSV promoter: Rous sarcoma virus enhancer/promoter
   6268..6448    +  LTR            5' LTR (truncated): truncated 5' long terminal repeat (LTR) from HIV-1
   6495..6620    +  misc_feature   HIV-1 Ψ: packaging signal of human immunodeficiency virus type 1
   6604..6967    +  CDS            HIV-1 gag (fragment): gag protein from human immunodeficiency virus 1; gag
   7113..7346    +  misc_feature   RRE: The Rev response element (RRE) of HIV-1 allows for Rev-dependent mRNA export from the nucleus to the cytoplasm.
   7723..7749    +  CDS            Rev (fragment): human immunodeficiency virus 1 (HIV-1) Rev protein; rev; enhances nuclear export of unspliced and incompletely spliced viral mRNAs
   7753..7993    +  promoter       U6 promoter: RNA polymerase III promoter for human U6 snRNA
   8023..8098    +  misc_RNA       gRNA scaffold: guide RNA scaffold for the Streptococcus pyogenes CRISPR/Cas9 system
   8154..8271    +  misc_feature   cPPT/CTS: central polypurine tract and central termination sequence of HIV-1
