[The description below was written by a language model from this plasmid's Addgene catalogue record and pLannotate feature annotations shown in this document.]
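Description:
PIK3R3 gRNA (BRDN0001145523) is a third-generation lentiviral guide RNA plasmid built on the lentiGuide-Puro backbone, designed to direct Streptococcus pyogenes Cas9 to the human PIK3R3 gene (also known as p55-gamma or p55PIK, a regulatory subunit of PI3-kinase). It is propagated in E. coli as a high-copy plasmid through a ColE1/pUC-type origin with ampicillin selection from the β-lactamase gene. The backbone also carries an f1 origin and an SV40 origin and polyadenylation signal outside the viral region.

The lentiviral transfer cassette begins with an RSV promoter fused to a truncated HIV-1 5' LTR, which makes genomic RNA production Tat-independent. It continues through the Ψ packaging signal with a partial gag sequence, the Rev response element and a cPPT/CTS, and ends in a self-inactivating ΔU3 3' LTR. Within this frame, a human U6 RNA polymerase III promoter drives the PIK3R3-specific 20-nucleotide spacer joined to the SpCas9 gRNA scaffold. Downstream, an EF-1α core promoter with its intron A expresses puromycin N-acetyltransferase for selection of transduced mammalian cells, followed by a WPRE to enhance transcript expression. The guide was designed against several PIK3R3 RefSeq transcript variants.

The plasmid does not encode Cas9, so it must be used together with a separate Cas9 vector such as lentiCas9-Blast or in cells that already express Cas9. It is an individual clone corresponding to a human kinome gRNA library and is intended for CRISPR knockout of PIK3R3 in human cells after lentiviral packaging and transduction.
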