Addgene plasmid #76342: PIK3R3 gRNA (BRDN0001145523)
Purpose: 3rd generation lentiviral gRNA plasmid targeting human PIK3R3
Depositing lab: John Doench & David Root. Depositing organization: Broad Institute. Publication: Optimized sgRNA design to maximize activity and minimize off-target effects of CRISPR-Cas9. Doench JG, Fusi N, Sullender M, Hegde M, Vaimberg EW, Donovan KF, Smith I, Tothova Z, Wilen C, Orchard R, Virgin HW, Listgarten J, Root DE. Nat Biotechnol. 2016 Jan 18. doi: 10.1038/nbt.3437. PubMed 26780180.
Backbone
  Vector backbone: lentiGuide-Puro
  Backbone manufacturer: Zhang Lab (Addgene plasmid # 52963)
  Vector type: Mammalian Expression, Lentiviral, CRISPR
  Selectable markers: Puromycin
Growth in bacteria
  Bacterial resistance: Ampicillin, 100 μg/mL
  Growth temperature: 37°C
  Growth strain: DH5alpha
  Copy number: High Copy
Gene/Insert
  Gene/Insert name: PIK3R3 (alt names: PIK3R3; NM_001114172.1)
  gRNA/shRNA sequence: AATTGCGGGATATGCCAGAT
  Species: H. sapiens (human)
  Entrez Gene: PIK3R3 (a.k.a. p55, p55-GAMMA, p55PIK)
  Promoter: hU6
  Cloning method: Unknown
  Sequencing primers: 5′ U6-F; 3′ pS2-R
Terms and licenses: Academic/Nonprofit Terms; Industry Terms: Not Available to Industry
Depositor comments: The gRNA was designed to target the following Genbank reference sequence(s): NM_001114172.1,NM_001303427.1,NM_001303428.1,NM_001303429.1,NM_003629.3. Note that this plasmid does NOT contain Cas9. It should be used in conjunction with lentiCas9-Blast (Addgene #52962) or otherwise with cell lines already expressing Cas9. Browse the full kinome gRNA library at http://www.addgene.org/pooled-library/broadgpp-human-kinome/ or visit http://www.broadinstitute.org/rnai/public/ for detailed protocols and information.
How to cite: PIK3R3 gRNA (BRDN0001145523) was a gift from John Doench & David Root (Addgene plasmid # 76342 ; http://n2t.net/addgene:76342 ; RRID:Addgene_76342)
