>Addgene plasmid #76342 | PIK3R3 gRNA (BRDN0001145523) | depositor partial sequence | sequence record 143802 | Target Sequence
AATTGCGGGATATGCCAGAT
