>Addgene plasmid #76342 | PIK3R3 gRNA (BRDN0001145523) | addgene partial sequence | sequence record 185657 | hU6-F
TAGAAAGTAATAATTTCTTGGGTAGTTTGCAGTTTTAAAATTATGTTTTAAAATGGACTATCATATGCTT
ACCGTAACTTGAAAGTATTTCGATTTCTTGGCTTTATATATCTTGTGGAAAGGACGAAACACCGAATTGC
GGGATATGCCAGATGTTTTAGAGCTAGAAATAGCAAGTTAAAATAAGGCTAGTCCGTTATCAACTTGAAA
AAGTGGCACCGAGTCGGTGCTTTTTTAAGCTTGGCGTAACTAGATCTTGAGACAAATGGCAGTATTCATC
CACAATTTTAAAAGAAAAGGGGGGATTGGGGGGTACAGTGCAGGGGAAAGAATAGTAGACATAATAGCAA
CAGACATACAAACTAAAGAATTACAAAAACAAATTACAAAAATTCAAAATTTTCGGGTTTATTACAGGGA
CAGCAGAGATCCACTTTGGCGCCGGCTCGAGGGGGCCCGGGTGCAAAGATGGATAAAGTTTTAAACAGAG
AGGAATCTTTGCAGCTAATGGACCTTCTAGGTCTTGAAAGGAGTGGGAATTGGCTCCGGTGCCCGTCAGT
GGGCAGAGCG
